Addgene plasmid #43127: I-GGCA
Depositing lab: Chad Cowan & Kiran Musunuru. Depositing organization: Harvard University. Publication: A TALEN Genome-Editing System for Generating Human Stem Cell-Based Disease Models. Ding Q, Lee YK, Schaefer EA, Peters DT, Veres A, Kim K, Kuperwasser N, Motola DL, Meissner TB, Hendriks WT, Trevisan M, Gupta RM, Moisan A, Banks E, Friesen M, Schinzel RT, Xia F, Tang A, Xia Y, Figueroa E, Wann A, Ahfeldt T, Daheron L, Zhang F, Rubin LL, Peng LF, Chung RT, Musunuru K, Cowan CA. Cell Stem Cell. 2012 Dec 12. pii: S1934-5909(12)00645-5. doi: 10.1016/j.stem.2012.11.011. PubMed 23246482.
Backbone
  Vector backbone: pCRII-TOPO
  Backbone manufacturer: Invitrogen
  Backbone size w/o insert (bp): 3973
  Vector type: Bacterial Cloning
Growth in bacteria
  Bacterial resistance: Ampicillin and Kanamycin, 100 & 50 μg/mL
  Growth temperature: 37°C
  Growth strain: Top10
  Copy number: High Copy
Gene/Insert
  Gene/Insert name: I-GGCA
  Species: Synthetic
  Insert size (bp): 424
  Cloning method: TOPO Cloning
  Sequencing primers: 5′ T7; 3′ M13-rev
Terms and licenses: Academic/Nonprofit Terms; Industry Terms: Not Available to Industry
How to cite: I-GGCA was a gift from Chad Cowan & Kiran Musunuru (Addgene plasmid # 43127 ; http://n2t.net/addgene:43127 ; RRID:Addgene_43127)
