[The description below was written by a language model from this plasmid's Addgene catalogue record.]
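Description:
I-GGCA is a small bacterial cloning plasmid built on the commercial pCRII-TOPO backbone (about 4 kb without insert), into which a 424 bp synthetic fragment was introduced by TOPO cloning. It is a high-copy plasmid maintained in E. coli and is selected with both ampicillin and kanamycin, in line with the dual resistance markers the pCRII-TOPO backbone is known to carry. The record lists a T7 primer and an M13 reverse primer for sequencing across the insert, so the fragment sits between these standard primer sites in the cloning region. No feature table is provided, so the detailed arrangement of elements in the plasmid cannot be confirmed beyond these catalogue fields.

The record does not describe the insert beyond its name, synthetic origin and size. The plasmid was deposited in connection with a TALEN genome-editing system for generating human stem cell-based disease models. In that context, the name and insert length suggest a pre-assembled block of four TAL effector repeat units specifying the bases G, G, C and A, with the "I" prefix probably marking its position or series within a library of such modules. This reading is an inference and is not stated in the record. TALE repeats are roughly 100 bp each, and each recognises one DNA base, so a multimer library of this kind would let custom DNA-binding arrays be put together from a few pieces. The plasmid has no stated eukaryotic promoter or expression elements and appears to be a storage and source vector for an assembly part, not a functional nuclease construct.
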