>Addgene plasmid #43127 | I-GGCA | depositor partial sequence | sequence record 58392 | I-GGCA sequence 424 bps
CGTCTCCTGACCCCAGAGCAGGTCGTGGCAATCGCGAGCAATAACGGCGGAAAACAGGCTTTGGAAACGG
TGCAGAGGCTCCTTCCAGTGCTGTGCCAAGCGCACGGACTCACCCCAGAGCAGGTCGTGGCAATCGCGAG
CAATAACGGCGGAAAACAGGCTTTGGAAACGGTGCAGAGGCTCCTTCCAGTGCTGTGCCAAGCGCACGGC
CTCACCCCAGAGCAGGTCGTGGCGATCGCAAGCCACGACGGAGGAAAGCAAGCCTTGGAAACAGTACAGA
GGCTGTTGCCTGTGCTGTGCCAAGCGCACGGATTAACCCCAGAGCAGGTCGTGGCAATCGCCTCCAACAT
TGGCGGGAAACAGGCACTCGAGACTGTCCAGCGCCTGCTTCCCGTGCTGTGCCAAGCGCACGGCTTAAGA
GACG
