>Addgene plasmid #43127 | I-GGCA | addgene partial sequence | sequence record 60314 | M13-F20 5'-TGTAAAACGACGGCCAGT-3'
CTATAGGGCGAATTGGGCCCTCTAGATGCATGCTCGAGCGGCCGCCAGTGTGATGGATATCTGCAGAATT
CGCCCTTATATAGATGCCGTCCTAGCGCGTCTCCTGACCCCAGAGCAGGTCGTGGCAATCGCGAGCAATA
ACGGCGGAAAACAGGCTTTGGAAACGGTGCAGAGGCTCCTTCCAGTGCTGTGCCAAGCGCACGGACTCAC
CCCAGAGCAGGTCGTGGCAATCGCGAGCAATAACGGCGGAAAACAGGCTTTGGAAACGGTGCAGAGGCTC
CTTCCAGTGCTGTGCCAAGCGCACGGCCTCACCCCAGAGCAGGTCGTGGCGATCGCAAGCCACGACGGAG
GAAAGCAAGCCTTGGAAACAGTACAGAGGCTGTTGCCTGTGCTGTGCCAAGCGCACGGATTAACCCCAGA
GCAGGTCGTGGCAATCGCCTCCAACATTGGCGGGAAACAGGCACTCGAGACTGTCCAGCGCCTGCTTCCC
GTGCTGTGCCAAGCGCACGGCTTAAGAGACGTGGGCACAGGAAAGATACTTAAGGGCGAATTCCAGCACA
CTGGCGGCCGTTACTAGTGGATCCGAGCTCGGTACCAAGCTTGATGCATAGCTTGAGTATTCTATAGTGT
CACCTAAATAGCTTGGCGTAATCATGGTCATAGCTGTTTCCTGTGTGAAATTGTTATCCGCTCACAATTC
CACACAACATACGAGCCGGAAGCATAAAGTGTAAAGCCTGGGGTGCCTAATGAGTGAGCTAACTCACATT
AATTGCGTTGCGCTCACTGCCCGCTTTCCAGTCGGGAAACCTGTCGTGCCAGCTGCATTAATGAATCGGC
CAACGCGCGGGGAGAGGCGGTTTGCGTATTGGGCGCTCTTCCGCTTCCTCGCTCACTGACTCGCTGCGCT
CGGTCGTTCGGCTGCGGCG
